>Addgene plasmid #48087 | pCMX-Gal4-hMeCP2-G273X-R111G | addgene partial sequence | sequence record 82584 | Gal4-N-term 5'-GAGTAGTAACAAAGGTCAA-3'
TCCGGGGATCCGTCGACGGATGGTAGCTGGGATGTTAGGGCTCAGGGAAGAAAAGTCAGAAGACCAGGAC
CTCCAGGGCCTCAAGGACAAACCCCTCAAGTTTAAAAAGGTGAAGAAAGATAAGAAAGAAGAGAAAGAGG
GCAAGCATGAGCCCGTGCAGCCATCAGCCCACCACTCTGCTGAGCCCGCAGAGGCAGGCAAAGCAGAGAC
ATCAGAAGGGTCAGGCTCCGCCCCGGCTGTGCCGGAAGCTTCTGCCTCCCCCAAACAGCGGCGCTCCATC
ATCCGTGACCGGGGACCCATGTATGATGACCCCACCCTGCCTGAAGGCTGGACACGGAAGCTTAAGCAAG
GGAAATCTGGCCGCTCTGCTGGGAAGTATGATGTGTATTTGATCAATCCCCAGGGAAAAGCCTTTCGCTC
TAAAGTGGAGTTGATTGCGTACTTCGAAAAGGTAGGCGACACATCCCTGGACCCTAATGATTTTGACTTC
ACGGTAACTGGGAGAGGGAGCCCCTCCCGGCGAGAGCAGAAACCACCTAAGAAGCCCAAATCTCCCAAAG
CTCCAGGAACTGGCAGAGGCCGGGGACGCCCCAAAGGGAGCGGCACCACGAGACCCAAGGCGGCCACGTC
AGAGGGTGTGCAGGTGAAAAGGGTCCTGGAGAAAAGTCCTGGGAAGCTCCTTGTCAAGATGCCTTTTCAA
ACTTCGCCAGGGGGCAAGGCTGAGGGGGGTGGGGCCACCACATCCACCCAGGTCATGGTGATCAAACGCC
CCGGCAGGAAGCGAAAAGCTGAGGCCGACCCTCAGGCCATTCCCAAGAAACGGGGCCGAAAGCCGTAGAG
TGTGGTGGCAGCCGCTGCCGCCGAGGCCAAAAAGAAAGCCGTGAAGGAGTCTTCTATCCGATCTGTGCAG
GAGACCGTACTCCCCATCAAGAAGCGCAAGACCCGGGAGACGGTCAGCATCGAGGTCAAGGAAGTGGTGA
AGCCCCTGCTGG
