[The description below was written by a language model from this plasmid's Addgene catalogue record.]
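Description:
pCMX-Gal4-hMeCP2-G273X-R111G is a mammalian expression plasmid built on the pCMX-Gal4 backbone (about 4.5 kb without insert). It is maintained in E. coli as a high-copy plasmid under ampicillin selection. The record does not list the promoter, origin of replication or polyadenylation signal, and no feature table is provided. The pCMX name suggests a CMV-driven expression cassette, but this is not stated in the fields given. No mammalian selection marker is recorded.

The insert is human MECP2 (methyl-CpG binding protein 2, the gene mutated in Rett syndrome), fused at its N terminus to a Gal4 tag supplied by the backbone. In vectors of this type the Gal4 portion is generally the yeast Gal4 DNA-binding domain, which tethers the fusion partner to UAS sites in a co-transfected reporter, although the record calls it only "Gal4". The MeCP2 coding sequence carries two changes. G273X is a nonsense mutation that truncates the protein at residue 273, and the record notes that this truncated form still expresses the AT-hook. R111G is a missense substitution, generally known to lie in the methyl-CpG binding domain and to impair binding to methylated DNA.

Combining the two mutations with Gal4 tethering would let the activity of the truncated protein be examined independently of its own methyl-DNA binding. The record itself states the purpose only as mammalian expression of the Gal4-tagged mutant. The associated publication concerns an AT-hook domain of MeCP2 and its influence on the clinical course of Rett syndrome and related disorders.
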