Addgene plasmid #48087: pCMX-Gal4-hMeCP2-G273X-R111G
Purpose: Mammalian expression of Gal4 tagged MeCP2-G273X-R111G
Depositing lab: Huda Zoghbi. Depositing organization: Baylor College of Medicine. Publication: An AT-hook domain in MeCP2 determines the clinical course of Rett syndrome and related disorders. Baker SA, Chen L, Wilkins AD, Yu P, Lichtarge O, Zoghbi HY. Cell. 2013 Feb 28;152(5):984-96. doi: 10.1016/j.cell.2013.01.038. PubMed 23452848.
Backbone
  Vector backbone: pCMX-Gal4
  Backbone size w/o insert (bp): 4500
  Vector type: Mammalian Expression
Growth in bacteria
  Bacterial resistance: Ampicillin, 100 μg/mL
  Growth temperature: 37°C
  Growth strain: DH5alpha
  Copy number: High Copy
Gene/Insert
  Gene/Insert name: Methyl-CpG Binding Protein 2 (Rett Syndrome) (alt name: MeCP2)
  Species: H. sapiens (human)
  Mutation: R111G mutant MeCP2, expresses AT-hook G273X
  Entrez Gene: MECP2 (a.k.a. AUTSX3, MRX16, MRX79, MRXS13, MRXSL, PPMX, RS, RTS, RTT)
  Tag / fusion protein: Gal4 (N terminal on backbone)
  Cloning method: Unknown
  Sequencing primers: 5′ Gal4 N-term
Terms and licenses: Academic/Nonprofit Terms; Industry Terms: Not Available to Industry
How to cite: pCMX-Gal4-hMeCP2-G273X-R111G was a gift from Huda Zoghbi (Addgene plasmid # 48087 ; http://n2t.net/addgene:48087 ; RRID:Addgene_48087)
